>Addgene plasmid #108356 | UAS:iGluSnfr.zf1 | addgene full sequence | sequence record 262649 | Addgene NGS Result
CCGAACGACCGAGCGCAGCGAGTCAGTGAGCGAGGAAGCGGAAGAGCGCCCAATACGCAAACCGCCTCTC
CCCGCGCGTTGGCCGATTCATTAATGCAGCTGGCACGACAGGTTTCCCGACTGGAAAGCGGGCAGTGAGC
GCAACGCAATTAATGTGAGTTAGCTCACTCATTAGGCACCCCAGGCTTTACACTTTATGCTTCCGGCTCG
TATGTTGTGTGGAATTGTGAGCGGATAACAATTTCACACAGGAAACAGCTATGACCATGATTACGCCAAG
CTTGCATGGTCCCTTTAGCCAGTAGCGGTTCTAGGCACGGGCCGTCCGGGCGGTGGCCTGGGGCGGAAAA
CTGAAGGGGGGCGGCACCGGCGGCTCAGCCCTTGTAATATATTATATGCACCACTATTGGTTTACTTATG
TCACAGTTTGTAAGTTTGTAACAGCCTGAACCTGGATCAGCTTAGGCCTCCAAGGCGGAGTACTGTCCTC
CGGGCTGGCGGAGTACTGTCCTCCGGCAAGGTCGGAGTACTGTCCTCCGACACTAGAGGTCGGAGTACTG
TCCTCCGACGCAAGGCGGAGTACTGTCCTCCGGGCTGCGGAGTACTGTCCTCCGGCAAGGTCGGAGTACT
GTCCTCCGACACTAGAGGTCGGAGTACTGTCCTCCGACGCAAGGTCGGAGTACTGTCCTCCGACACTAGA
GGTCGGAGTACTGTCCTCCGACGCAAGGTCGGAGTACTGTCCTCCGACACTAGAGGTCGGAGTACTGTCC
TCCGACGCAAGGCGGAGTACTGTCCTCCGGGCTGGCGGAGTACTGTCCTCCGGCAAGGGTCGACTCTAGA
GGGTATATAATGGATCCCATCGCGTCTCAGCCTCACTTTGAGCTCCTCCACACGAATTCGCTAGCGCCAC
CATGTTCGCTCTGGGAATCTATCTGTGGGAAACTATCGTGTTCTTCAGCCTGGCTGCCAGCCAGCAGGCT
GCTAGAAGCGCCGCAGGCAGCACGCTGGACAAAATCGCCAAAAACGGTGTGATTGTCGTCGGTCACCGTG
AATCTTCAGTGCCTTTCTCTTATTACGACAATCAGCAAAAAGTGGTGGGTTACTCGCAGGATTACTCCAA
CGCCATTGTTGAAGCAGTGAAAAAGAAACTCAACAAACCGGACTTGCAGGTAAAACTGATTCCGATTACC
TCACAAAACCGTATTCCACTGCTGCAAAACGGCACTTTCGATTTTGAATGTGGTTCTACCACCAACAACG
TCGAACGCCAAAAACAGGCGGCTTTCTCTGACACTATTTTCGTGGTCGGTACGCGCCTGTTGACCAAAAA
GGGTGGCGATATCAAAGATTTTGCCAACCTGAAAGACAAAGCCGTAGTCGTCACTTCCGGCACTACCTCT
GAAGTTTTGCTCAACAAACTGAATGAAGAGCAAAAAATGAATATGCGCATCATCAGCGCCAAAGATCACG
GTGACTCTTTCCGCACCCTGGAAAGCGGTCGTGCCGTTGCCTTTATGATGGATGACGTGCTGCTGGCCGG
TGAACGTGCGAAAGCGAAGAAACCAGACAACTGGGAAATCGTCGGCAAGCCGCAGTCTCAGGAGGCCTAC
GGTTGTATGTTGCGTAAAGATGATCCGCAGTTCAAAAAGCTGATGGATGACACCATCGCTCAGGTGCAGA
CCTCCGGTGAAGCGGAAAAATGGTTTGATAAGTGGTTCAAAAATCCAATTCTGGTGAGCCACAACGTCTA
TATCATGGCCGACAAGCAGAGGAACGGCATCAAGGCGAACTTCAAGATCCGCCACAACATCGAGGACGGC
GGCGTGCAGCTCGCCTACCACTACCAGCAGAACACCCCCATCGGCGACGGCCCCGTGCTGCTGCCCGACA
ACCACTACCTGAGCACCCAGTCCAAACTTTCGAAAGACCCCAACGAGAAGCGCGATCACATGGTCCTGCT
GGAGTTCGTGACCGCCGCCGGGATCACTCTCGGCATGGACGAGCTGTACAAGGGCGGTACCGGAGGGAGC
ATGGTGAGCAAGGGCGAGGAGCTGTTCACCGGGGTGGTGCCCATCCTGGTCGAGCTGGACGGCGACGTAA
ACGGCCACAAGTTCAGCGTGTCCGGCGAGGGTGAGGGCGATGCCACCTACGGCAAGCTGACCCTGAAGTT
CATCTGCACCACCGGCAAGCTGCCCGTGCCCTGGCCCACCCTCGTGACCACCCTGACCTACGGCGTGCAG
TGCTTCAGCCGCTACCCCGACCACATGAAGCAGCACGACTTCTTCAAGTCCGCCATGCCCGAAGGCTACA
TCCAGGAGCGCACCATCTTCTTCAAGGACGACGGCAACTACAAGACCCGCGCCGAGGTGAAGTTCGAGGG
CGACACCCTGGTGAACCGCATCGAGCTGAAGGGCATCGACTTCAAGGAGGACGGCAACATCCTGGGGCAT
AAGCTGGAGTACAACTTTAACAACCCCCTGAACATGAATTTCGAACTGTCAGACGAAATGAAAGCACTGT
TCAAAGAACCGAATGACAAGGCACTGAAACTGCAGGTCGACGAACAAAAACTCATCTCAGAAGAGGATCT
GAATGCTGTGGGCCAGGACACGCAGGAGGTCATCGTGGTGCCACACTCCTTGCCCTTTAAGGTGGTGGTG
ATCTCAGCCATCCTGGCCCTGGTGGTGCTCACCATCATCTCCCTTATCATCCTCATCATGCTTTGGCAGA
AGAAGCCACCTAGTAATTAAGTCTCAGCCACCGTTAACTGAACATGTCAAAACCTGTGGAGACTGTTGAG
ATTTGATGTTCTGAAAAGATAAAGCCTATAAATAAAATGTTGCCCAAATTTCCTGCCTGATGTTTTTCTT
TGTCTTTGCTACATGGCTTTGCTGCTCGGATCGGCTCACTCTGTGTATGCCACGTTCACTTTGTACTCTC
CTTCTCACGGTAGGTTTATTATTTTTAGATGTGCAGTTAGTTTCTGTGAAATAACACACCACACACTGAT
ATTGTCTGTGCATTGACTTGGTGAGTGCACATTGTTTTTGATCTTGACATATTTATATTTGATTGATCAG
GTGAACTGTGTGAATCTAAAGTGCTCCATACAGATGTTCTGCATTGAAAATATTCTCATTTTATTAGTGG
AAGTGAGTGTATGCCAGCGGCCGCGGTACCCTGCAGTCTAGACATTTCAGTTGACGAAGACAAACAAAGT
TCTGTTGTGACTATGGGGGGGGGGGGCGCCTGGGGATGGTCTCGCCCGGGGAGTAATTCAGGGTAGAACC
GCCACTGCCTTTAGCGACATTCACTGGCCGTCGTTTTACAACGTCGTGACTGGGAAAACCCTGGCGTTAC
CCAACTTAATCGCCTTGCAGCACATCCCCCTTTCGCCAGCTGGCGTAATAGCGAAGAGGCCCGCACCGAT
CGCCCTTCCCAACAGTTGCGCAGCCTGAATGGCGAATGGCGCCTGATGCGGTATTTTCTCCTTACGCATC
TGTGCGGTATTTCACACCGCATATGGTGCACTCTCAGTACAATCTGCTCTGATGCCGCATAGTTAAGCCA
GCCCCGACACCCGCCAACACCCGCTGACGCGCCCTGACGGGCTTGTCTGCTCCCGGCATCCGCTTACAGA
CAAGCTGTGACCGTCTCCGGGAGCTGCATGTGTCAGAGGTTTTCACCGTCATCACCGAAACGCGCGAGAC
GAAAGGGCCTCGTGATACGCCTATTTTTATAGGTTAATGTCATGATAATAATGGTTTCTTAGACGTCAGG
TGGCACTTTTCGGGGAAATGTGCGCGGAACCCCTATTTGTTTATTTTTCTAAATACATTCAAATATGTAT
CCGCTCATGAGACAATAACCCTGATAAATGCTTCAATAATATTGAAAAAGGAAGAGTATGAGTATTCAAC
ATTTCCGTGTCGCCCTTATTCCCTTTTTTGCGGCATTTTGCCTTCCTGTTTTTGCTCACCCAGAAACGCT
GGTGAAAGTAAAAGATGCTGAAGATCAGTTGGGTGCACGAGTGGGTTACATCGAACTGGATCTCAACAGC
GGTAAGATCCTTGAGAGTTTTCGCCCCGAAGAACGTTTTCCAATGATGAGCACTTTTAAAGTTCTGCTAT
GTGGCGCGGTATTATCCCGTATTGACGCCGGGCAAGAGCAACTCGGTCGCCGCATACACTATTCTCAGAA
TGACTTGGTTGAGTACTCACCAGTCACAGAAAAGCATCTTACGGATGGCATGACAGTAAGAGAATTATGC
AGTGCTGCCATAACCATGAGTGATAACACTGCGGCCAACTTACTTCTGACAACGATCGGAGGACCGAAGG
AGCTAACCGCTTTTTTGCACAACATGGGGGATCATGTAACTCGCCTTGATCGTTGGGAACCGGAGCTGAA
TGAAGCCATACCAAACGACGAGCGTGACACCACGATGCCTGTAGCAATGGCAACAACGTTGCGCAAACTA
TTAACTGGCGAACTACTTACTCTAGCTTCCCGGCAACAATTAATAGACTGGATGGAGGCGGATAAAGTTG
CAGGACCACTTCTGCGCTCGGCCCTTCCGGCTGGCTGGTTTATTGCTGATAAATCTGGAGCCGGTGAGCG
TGGGTCTCGCGGTATCATTGCAGCACTGGGGCCAGATGGTAAGCCCTCCCGTATCGTAGTTATCTACACG
ACGGGGAGTCAGGCAACTATGGATGAACGAAATAGACAGATCGCTGAGATAGGTGCCTCACTGATTAAGC
ATTGGTAACTGTCAGACCAAGTTTACTCATATATACTTTAGATTGATTTAAAACTTCATTTTTAATTTAA
AAGGATCTAGGTGAAGATCCTTTTTGATAATCTCATGACCAAAATCCCTTAACGTGAGTTTTCGTTCCAC
TGAGCGTCAGACCCCGTAGAAAAGATCAAAGGATCTTCTTGAGATCCTTTTTTTCTGCGCGTAATCTGCT
GCTTGCAAACAAAAAAACCACCGCTACCAGCGGTGGTTTGTTTGCCGGATCAAGAGCTACCAACTCTTTT
TCCGAAGGTAACTGGCTTCAGCAGAGCGCAGATACCAAATACTGTTCTTCTAGTGTAGCCGTAGTTAGGC
CACCACTTCAAGAACTCTGTAGCACCGCCTACATACCTCGCTCTGCTAATCCTGTTACCAGTGGCTGCTG
CCAGTGGCGATAAGTCGTGTCTTACCGGGTTGGACTCAAGACGATAGTTACCGGATAAGGCGCAGCGGTC
GGGCTGAACGGGGGGTTCGTGCACACAGCCCAGCTTGGAGCGAACGACCTACACCGAACTGAGATACCTA
CAGCGTGAGCTATGAGAAAGCGCCACGCTTCCCGAAGGGAGAAAGGCGGACAGGTATCCGGTAAGCGGCA
GGGTCGGAACAGGAGAGCGCACGAGGGAGCTTCCAGGGGGAAACGCCTGGTATCTTTATAGTCCTGTCGG
GTTTCGCCACCTCTGACTTGAGCGTCGATTTTTGTGATGCTCGTCAGGGGGGCGGAGCCTATGGAAAAAC
GCCAGCAACGCGGCCTTTTTACGGTTCCTGGCCTTTTGCTGGCCTTTTGCTCACATGTTCTTTCCTGCGT
TATCCCCTGATTCTGTGGATAACCGTATTACCGCCTTTGAGTGAGCTGATACCGCTCGCCGCAG
Features (pLannotate 1.2.2; 23 found; start..end, strand, type, name):
      2..44      +  rep_origin     RSF ori (fragment): Plasmids containing the RSF 1030 origin of replication can be propagated in E. coli cells that contain additional plasmids with compatible origins.
     46..138     +  CDS            lacI (fragment): lac repressor; lacI; The lac repressor binds to the lac operator to inhibit transcription in E. coli. This inhibition can be relieved by adding lactose or isopropyl-β-D-thiogalactopyranoside (IPTG).
    151..172     +  protein_bind   CAP binding site: CAP binding activates transcription in the presence of cAMP. E. coli catabolite activator protein
    187..217     +  promoter       lac promoter: promoter for the E. coli lac operon
    225..241     +  protein_bind   lac operator: The lac repressor binds to the lac operator to inhibit transcription in E. coli. This inhibition can be relieved by adding lactose or isopropyl-β-D-thiogalactopyranoside (IPTG). lac repressor encoded by lacI
    523..540     +  protein_bind   5X UAS (fragment): five tandem copies of the "ScaI site" 17-mer CGGAGTACTGTCCTCCG, an upstream activating sequence (UAS) that efficiently binds yeast Gal4 (Webster et al., 1988; Pfeiffer et al., 2010) GAL4
    551..568     +  protein_bind   5X UAS (fragment): five tandem copies of the "ScaI site" 17-mer CGGAGTACTGTCCTCCG, an upstream activating sequence (UAS) that efficiently binds yeast Gal4 (Webster et al., 1988; Pfeiffer et al., 2010) GAL4
    622..639     +  protein_bind   5X UAS (fragment): five tandem copies of the "ScaI site" 17-mer CGGAGTACTGTCCTCCG, an upstream activating sequence (UAS) that efficiently binds yeast Gal4 (Webster et al., 1988; Pfeiffer et al., 2010) GAL4
    650..667     +  protein_bind   5X UAS (fragment): five tandem copies of the "ScaI site" 17-mer CGGAGTACTGTCCTCCG, an upstream activating sequence (UAS) that efficiently binds yeast Gal4 (Webster et al., 1988; Pfeiffer et al., 2010) GAL4
    676..693     +  protein_bind   5X UAS (fragment): five tandem copies of the "ScaI site" 17-mer CGGAGTACTGTCCTCCG, an upstream activating sequence (UAS) that efficiently binds yeast Gal4 (Webster et al., 1988; Pfeiffer et al., 2010) GAL4
    704..721     +  protein_bind   5X UAS (fragment): five tandem copies of the "ScaI site" 17-mer CGGAGTACTGTCCTCCG, an upstream activating sequence (UAS) that efficiently binds yeast Gal4 (Webster et al., 1988; Pfeiffer et al., 2010) GAL4
    730..747     +  protein_bind   5X UAS (fragment): five tandem copies of the "ScaI site" 17-mer CGGAGTACTGTCCTCCG, an upstream activating sequence (UAS) that efficiently binds yeast Gal4 (Webster et al., 1988; Pfeiffer et al., 2010) GAL4
    758..775     +  protein_bind   5X UAS (fragment): five tandem copies of the "ScaI site" 17-mer CGGAGTACTGTCCTCCG, an upstream activating sequence (UAS) that efficiently binds yeast Gal4 (Webster et al., 1988; Pfeiffer et al., 2010) GAL4
    837..854     +  promoter       minP (fragment): minimal TATA-box promoter with low basal activity
    960..1730    +  CDS            gltI (fragment): GLTI_ECOLI - Also known as ybeJ, yzzK. Experimental evidence at protein level: Swiss-Prot protein existence level 1. Part of the ABC transporter complex GltIJKL involved in glutamate and aspartate uptake. Binds to both glutamate and aspartate. From Escherichia coli (strain K12).
   1743..2465    +  CDS            cEGFP: cEGFP is a basic (constitutively fluorescent) green fluorescent protein published in 2008, derived from Aequorea victoria.
   2595..2739    +  CDS            PDGFRβ TM domain (fragment): transmembrane domain from platelet derived growth factor receptor beta
   3309..3466    +  CDS            lacZα (fragment): LacZα fragment of β-galactosidase; lacZ fragment
   3472..3571    -  misc_feature   bom (fragment): basis of mobility region from pBR322
   3673..3708    -  CDS            rop (fragment): Rop protein, which maintains plasmids at low copy number; rop
   3803..3907    +  promoter       AmpR promoter: bla
   3908..4768    +  CDS            AmpR: β-lactamase; bla; confers resistance to ampicillin, carbenicillin, and related antibiotics
   4939..5527    +  rep_origin     ori: high-copy-number ColE1/pMB1/pBR322/pUC origin of replication
