[The description below was written by a language model from this plasmid's Addgene catalogue record and pLannotate feature annotations shown in this document.]
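Description:
UAS:iGluSnfr.zf1 is a zebrafish expression plasmid built on a pUC19 backbone, about 5.65 kb in total with an insert of roughly 2.95 kb. It is propagated in E. coli as a high-copy plasmid through the ColE1/pUC origin and selected with ampicillin via the β-lactamase gene and its own promoter. Residual pUC elements (CAP site, lac promoter and operator, a lacZα fragment) flank the insert. The catalogue lists "lac" as the promoter, but this reflects the backbone rather than the element that drives the sensor in fish. The short annotated fragments of RSF ori, lacI, bom and rop are probably partial backbone matches rather than functional parts.

The payload is a Gal4-responsive cassette. Multiple copies of the 17-mer UAS Gal4-binding site sit upstream of a minimal TATA-box promoter with low basal activity, so expression depends on a Gal4 driver supplied in trans, typically by crossing to a tissue-specific Gal4 line. Downstream is a variant of the fluorescent glutamate sensor iGluSnFR, preceded according to the record by a GlyRa1 secretion sequence, which the feature table does not annotate. The annotated coding parts match the sensor architecture: the E. coli glutamate/aspartate-binding protein GltI, a GFP-derived ("cEGFP") fluorescent module, and the PDGFRβ transmembrane domain that anchors the sensor on the cell surface to report extracellular glutamate. The depositor's comments mention Tol1 transposon arms for transgenesis, also unannotated, and note that the right arm carries a single-base mismatch that might lower integration efficiency, although lines were made from the parent vector. No polyadenylation signal is annotated. The construct is intended for Gal4/UAS-targeted imaging of glutamate release in zebrafish neurons.
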