Addgene plasmid #108356: UAS:iGluSnfr.zf1
Purpose: UAS driven variant of iGluSnFR for zebrafish expression
Depositing lab: Harold Burgess. Depositing organization: National Institute of Child Health and Human Development (NICHD). Publication: Presynaptic Inhibition Selectively Gates Auditory Transmission to the Brainstem Startle Circuit. Tabor KM, Smith TS, Brown M, Bergeron SA, Briggman KL, Burgess HA. Curr Biol. 2018 Aug 20;28(16):2527-2535.e8. doi: 10.1016/j.cub.2018.06.020. Epub 2018 Aug 2. PubMed 30078569.
Backbone
  Vector backbone: pUC19
  Backbone size w/o insert (bp): 2700
  Total vector size (bp): 5654
  Vector type: Zebrafish expression
Growth in bacteria
  Bacterial resistance: Ampicillin, 100 μg/mL
  Growth temperature: 37°C
  Growth strain: DH5alpha
  Copy number: High Copy
Gene/Insert
  Gene/Insert name: UAS:[GlyRa1 secretion sequence]-[iGluSnFR]
  Species: Synthetic
  Insert size (bp): 2954
  Promoter: lac
  Cloning method: Unknown
  Sequencing primers: 5′ M13
Terms and licenses: Academic/Nonprofit Terms; Industry Terms: Not Available to Industry
Depositor comments: Cloning was via SLiCE (Seamless Ligation Cloning Extract). Note: The right tol1 region contains a single base pair mismatch compared to the depositor's expected sequence. The depositor has noted that this could reduce transgenesis efficiency, although they were able to successfully establish lines using the parent vector.
How to cite: UAS:iGluSnfr.zf1 was a gift from Harold Burgess (Addgene plasmid # 108356 ; http://n2t.net/addgene:108356 ; RRID:Addgene_108356)
